>Addgene plasmid #203090 | Salsa-BC249-P3E9 | addgene full sequence | sequence record 421409 | Addgene NGS Result
AGCGCCCAATACGCAAACCGCCTCTCCCCGCGCGTTGGCCGATTCATTAATGCAGTCGAGGGATCTCCAT
AAGAGAAGAGGGACAGCTATGACTGGGAGTAGTCAGGAGAGGAGGAAAAATCTGGCTAGTAAAACATGTA
AGGAAAATTTTAGGGATGTTAAAGAAAAAAATAACACAAAACAAAATATAAAAAAAATCTAACCTCAAGT
CAAGGCTTTTCTATGGAATAAGGAATGGACAGCAGGGGGCTGTTTCATATACTGATGACCTCTTTATAGC
CAACCTTTGTTCATGGCAGCCAGCATATGGGCATATGTTGCCAAACTCTAAACCAAATACTCATTCTGAT
GTTTTAAATGATTTGCCCTCCCATATGTCCTTCCGAGTGAGAGACACAAAAAATTCCAACACACTATTGC
AATGAAAATAAATTTCCTTTATTAGCCAGAAGTCAGATGCTCAAGGGGCTTCATGATGTCCCCATAATTT
TTGGCAGAGGGAAAAAGATCGATCTCAGTGGTATTTGTGAGCCAGGGCATTGGCCACACCAGCCACCACC
TTCTGATAGGCAGCCTGCACCTGAGGAGTGAATTCTTTGCCAAAATGATGAGACAGCACAACAACCAGCA
CGTTGCCCAGGAGCTGTAGGAAAGAGAAGAAGGCATGAACATGGTTAGCAGAGGGGCCCGGTTTGGACTC
AGAGTATTTTATCCTCATCTCAAACAGTGTATATCATTGTAACCATAAAGAGAAAGGCAGGATGATGACC
AGGGTGTAGTTGTTTCTACCAATAAGAATATTTCCACGCCAGCCAGAATTTATATGCAGAAATATTCTAC
CTTATCATTTAATTATAACAATTGTTCTCTAAAACTGTGCTGAAGTACAATATAATATACCCTGATTGCC
TTGAAAAAAAAGTGATTAGAGAAAGTACTTACAATCTGACAAATAAACAAAAGTGAATTTAAAAATTCGT
TACAAATGCAAGCTAAAGTTTAACGAAAAAGTTACAGAAAATGAAAAGAAAATAAGAGGAGACAATGGTT
GTCAACAGAGTAGAAAGTGAAAGAAACAAAATTATCATGAGGGTCCATGGTGATACAAGGGACATCTTCC
CATTCTAAACAACACCCTGAAAACTTTGCCCCCTCCATATAACATGAATTTTACAATAGCGAAAAAGAAA
GAACAATCAAGGGTCCCCAAACTCACCCTGAAGTTCTCAGCTCTAGAGATATCGTCGAGGCCGCGCTAGC
GTTTAAACTGTCGACCTTAATTAAGAGATCTGCTCGAGGCGCGTCAGCTGACTAGAGGATCCCCGGGTAC
CGAGCTCGAATTCGGGGCCGCGGAGGCTGGATCGGTCCCGGTGTCTTCTATGGAGGTCAAAACAGCGTGG
ATGGCGTCTCCAGGCGATCTGACGGTTCACTAAACGAGCTCTGCTTATATAGGCCTCCCACCGTACACGC
CTACCTCGACCCGGGTACCGAGCTCGACTTTCACTTTTCTCTATCACTGATAGGGAGTGGTAAACTCGAC
TTTCACTTTTCTCTATCACTGATAGGGAGTGGTAAACTCGACTTTCACTTTTCTCTATCACTGATAGGGA
GTGGTAAACTCGACTTTCACTTTTCTCTATCACTGATAGGGAGTGGTAAACTCGACTTTCACTTTTCTCT
ATCACTGATAGGGAGTGGTAAACTCGACCTATATAAGCAGAGCTCGTTTAGTGAACCGTCAGATCGCCTG
GAGACGCCATCCACGCTGTTTTGACCTCCATAGAAGACACCGGGACCGATCCAGCCTCCGCGGCCCCGAA
TTCCTGCAGCGGCCGCTCTAGAACTAGTGGATCCCCGCGGATGGTGAGCAAGGGCGAGGAGCTGTTCACC
GGGGTGGTGCCCATCCTGGTCGAGCTGGACGGCGACGTAAACGGCCACAAGTTCAGCGTGTCCGGCGAGG
GCGAGGGCGATGCCACCTACGGCAAGCTGACCCTGAAGTTCATCTGCACCACCGGCAAGCTGCCCGTGCC
CTGGCCCACCCTCGTGACCACCCTGACCTACGGCGTGCAGTGCTTCAGCCGCTACCCCGACCACATGAAG
CAGCACGACTTCTTCAAGTCCGCCATGCCCGAAGGCTACGTCCAGGAGCGCACCATCTTCTTCAAGGACG
ACGGCAACTACAAGACCCGCGCCGAGGTGAAGTTCGAGGGCGACACCCTGGTGAACCGCATCGAGCTGAA
GGGCATCGACTTCAAGGAGGACGGCAACATCCTGGGGCACAAGCTGGAGTACAACTACAACAGCCACAAC
GTCTATATCATGGCCGACAAGCAGAAGAACGGCATCAAGGTGAACTTCAAGATCCGCCACAACATCGAGG
ACGGCAGCGTGCAGCTCGCCGACCACTACCAGCAGAACACCCCCATCGGCGACGGCCCCGTGCTGCTGCC
CGACAACCACTACCTGAGCACCCAGTCCGCCCTGAGCAAAGACCCCAACGAGAAGCGCGATCACATGGTC
CTGCTGGAGTTCGTGACCGCCGCCGGGATCACTCTCGGCATGGACGAGCTGTACAAGTAAAATTTTGAGC
GAATTCGATATCAAGCTTGTCGACCTAGTTCTAGAGGATCCAGACATGATAAGATACATTGATGAGTTTG
GACAAACCACAACTAGAATGCAGTGAAAAAAATGCTTTATTTGTGAAATTTGTGATGCTATTGCTTTATT
TGTAACCATTATAAGCTGCAATAAACAAGTTAACAACAACAATTGCATTCATTTTATGTTTCAGGTTCAG
GGGGAGGTGTGGGAGGTTTTTTAAAGCAAGTAAAACCTCTACAAATGTGGTATGGCTGATTATGATCCTG
CAAGCCTCGTCGTCCTGGCCGGACCACGCTATCTGTGCAAGGTCCCCGGCCCCGGACGCGCGCTCCATGA
GCAGAGCGCCCGCCGCCGAGGCGAAGACTCGGGCGGCGCCCTGCCCGTCCCACCAGGTCAACAGGCGGTA
ACCGGCCTCTTCATCGGGAATGCGCGCGACCTTCAGCATCGCCGGCATGTCCCCCTGGCGGACGGGAAGT
ATCCAGCTCGACCAAGCTGGCCGCGTCGAGTGAAGACGAAAGGGCCTCGTGATACGCCTATTTTTATAGG
TTAATGTCATGATAATAATGGTTTCTTAGACGTCAGGTGGCACTTTTCGGGGAAATGTGCGCGGAACCCC
TATTTGTTTATTTTTCTAAATACATTCAAATATGTATCCGCTCATGAGACAATAACCCTGATAAATGCTT
CAATAATATTGAAAAAGGAAGAGTATGAGTATTCAACATTTCCGTGTCGCCCTTATTCCCTTTTTTGCGG
CATTTTGCCTTCCTGTTTTTGCTCACCCAGAAACGCTGGTGAAAGTAAAAGATGCTGAAGATCAGTTGGG
TGCACGAGTGGGTTACATCGAACTGGATCTCAACAGCGGTAAGATCCTTGAGAGTTTTCGCCCCGAAGAA
CGTTTTCCAATGATGAGCACTTTTAAAGTTCTGCTATGTGGCGCGGTATTATCCCGTGTTGACGCCGGGC
AAGAGCAACTCGGTCGCCGCATACACTATTCTCAGAATGACTTGGTTGAGTACTCACCAGTCACAGAAAA
GCATCTTACGGATGGCATGACAGTAAGAGAATTATGCAGTGCTGCCATAACCATGAGTGATAACACTGCG
GCCAACTTACTTCTGACAACGATCGGAGGACCGAAGGAGCTAACCGCTTTTTTGCACAACATGGGGGATC
ATGTAACTCGCCTTGATCGTTGGGAACCGGAGCTGAATGAAGCCATACCAAACGACGAGCGTGACACCAC
GATGCCTGTAGCAATGGCAACAACGTTGCGCAAACTATTAACTGGCGAACTACTTACTCTAGCTTCCCGG
CAACAATTAATAGACTGGATGGAGGCGGATAAAGTTGCAGGACCACTTCTGCGCTCGGCCCTTCCGGCTG
GCTGGTTTATTGCTGATAAATCTGGAGCCGGTGAGCGTGGGTCTCGCGGTATCATTGCAGCACTGGGGCC
AGATGGTAAGCCCTCCCGTATCGTAGTTATCTACACGACGGGGAGTCAGGCAACTATGGATGAACGAAAT
AGACAGATCGCTGAGATAGGTGCCTCACTGATTAAGCATTGGTAACTGTCAGACCAAGTTTACTCATATA
TACTTTAGATTGATTTAAAACTTCATTTTTAATTTAAAAGGATCTAGGTGAAGATCCTTTTTGATAATCT
CATGACCAAAATCCCTTAACGTGAGTTTTCGTTCCACTGAGCGTCAGACCCCGTAGAAAAGATCAAAGGA
TCTTCTTGAGATCCTTTTTTTCTGCGCGTAATCTGCTGCTTGCAAACAAAAAAACCACCGCTACCAGCGG
TGGTTTGTTTGCCGGATCAAGAGCTACCAACTCTTTTTCCGAAGGTAACTGGCTTCAGCAGAGCGCAGAT
ACCAAATACTGTTCTTCTAGTGTAGCCGTAGTTAGGCCACCACTTCAAGAACTCTGTAGCACCGCCTACA
TACCTCGCTCTGCTAATCCTGTTACCAGTGGCTGCTGCCAGTGGCGATAAGTCGTGTCTTACCGGGTTGG
ACTCAAGACGATAGTTACCGGATAAGGCGCAGCGGTCGGGCTGAACGGGGGGTTCGTGCACACAGCCCAG
CTTGGAGCGAACGACCTACACCGAACTGAGATACCTACAGCGTGAGCTATGAGAAAGCGCCACGCTTCCC
GAAGGGAGAAAGGCGGACAGGTATCCGGTAAGCGGCAGGGTCGGAACAGGAGAGCGCACGAGGGAGCTTC
CAGGGGGAAACGCCTGGTATCTTTATAGTCCTGTCGGGTTTCGCCACCTCTGACTTGAGCGTCGATTTTT
GTGATGCTCGTCAGGGGGGCGGAGCCTATGGAAAAACGCCAGCAACGCGGCCTTTTTACGGTTCCTGGCC
TTTTGCTGGCCTTTTGCTCACATGTTCTTTCCTGCGTTATCCCCTGATTCTGTGGATAACCGTATTACCG
CCTTTGAGTGAGCTGATACCGCTCGCCGCAGCCGAACGACCGAGCGCAGCGAGTCAGTGAGCGAGGAAGC
GGAAG
Features (pLannotate 1.2.2; 17 found; start..end, strand, type, name):
      2..55      +  CDS            lacI (fragment): lac repressor; lacI; The lac repressor binds to the lac operator to inhibit transcription in E. coli. This inhibition can be relieved by adding lactose or isopropyl-β-D-thiogalactopyranoside (IPTG).
    388..443     -  polyA_signal   β-globin poly(A) signal: rabbit β-globin polyadenylation signal (Gil and Proudfoot, 1987)
    518..640     -  CDS            HBB: HBB_COLGU - Experimental evidence at transcript level: Swiss-Prot protein existence level 2. Involved in oxygen transport from the lung to the various peripheral tissues. From Colobus guereza (Mantled guereza) (Eastern black-and-white colobus monkey).
    644..1216    -  intron         β-globin intron: intron from rabbit β-globin gene
   1312..1343    -  misc_feature   MCS (fragment): pUC18/19 multiple cloning site
   1437..1475    -  promoter       minimal CMV promoter: human cytomegalovirus (CMV) immediate early promoter
   1493..1708    -  protein_bind   tetracycline response element (fragment): contains seven copies of the tetracycline operator tetO tetracycline repressor TetR
   1708..1753    +  promoter       TRE3GV promoter (fragment): 3rd-generation Tet-responsive promoter that can be activated by binding of Tet-On® 3G, optimized for retroviral and lentiviral vectors
   1829..1856    +  misc_feature   MCS (fragment): pBluescript multiple cloning site
   1861..2580    +  CDS            EGFP: the original enhanced GFP (Yang et al., 1996) mammalian codon-optimized
   2591..2613    +  misc_feature   MCS (fragment): pBluescript multiple cloning site
   2627..2761    -  polyA_signal   SV40 poly(A) signal: SV40 polyadenylation signal
   2784..2867    -  CDS            large T antigen (fragment): large T antigen from SV40 (simian virus 40)
   2861..3091    -  CDS            str (fragment): STR_KLEPN - Protein inferred from homology: Swiss-Prot protein existence level 3. The aminoglycoside phosphotransferases achieve inactivation of their antibiotic substrates by phosphorylation. From Klebsiella pneumoniae.
   3210..3314    +  promoter       AmpR promoter: bla
   3315..4175    +  CDS            AmpR: β-lactamase; bla; confers resistance to ampicillin, carbenicillin, and related antibiotics
   4346..4934    +  rep_origin     ori: high-copy-number ColE1/pMB1/pBR322/pUC origin of replication
