[The description below was written by a language model from this plasmid's Addgene catalogue record and pLannotate feature annotations shown in this document.]
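Description:
Salsa-BC249-P3E9 is a 5.1 kb mammalian expression plasmid built on the pCER206 backbone and serving as one member of a barcoded reporter set for PRESTO-Salsa, a highly multiplexed GPCR bioactivity screening approach. It is propagated in E. coli as a high-copy plasmid through a ColE1/pUC-type origin and selected with ampicillin via the bla gene under its own promoter. No mammalian selection marker is annotated; only short remnants of unrelated coding sequences (lacI, an aminoglycoside phosphotransferase, SV40 large T antigen) appear, and these are probably backbone leftovers.

The payload is a synthetic insert of about 730 bp consisting of mammalian codon-optimized EGFP together with a short nucleotide barcode (BC249), cloned between BsrGI and HindIII sites. The barcode is not annotated separately, but the cloning sites suggest it lies at the 3′ end of EGFP, upstream of the annotated SV40 polyadenylation signal, which the table places on the opposite strand. Expression is driven by a Tet response element. The feature table shows tetO repeats flanked by a TRE3G-type minimal promoter fragment facing EGFP and a minimal CMV promoter facing the other way. That second arm leads into an MCS fragment, a rabbit β-globin intron and a β-globin poly(A) signal. This suggests a bidirectional Tet-responsive arrangement, though no coding sequence of interest is annotated on that arm.

A tetracycline-controlled transactivator supplied in the cell would switch on transcription of the barcoded EGFP message. EGFP then gives a fluorescent readout, and the barcode presumably lets this reporter's transcript be distinguished from others in a pooled assay. The record does not state which receptor, if any, is paired with BC249.
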