Addgene plasmid #203090: Salsa-BC249-P3E9
Purpose: Expression of barcoded reporter plasmid for PRESTO-Salsa; EGFP/BC249
Depositing lab: Noah Palm. Depositing organization: Yale University. Publication: Highly multiplexed bioactivity screening reveals human and microbiota metabolome-GPCRome interactions. Chen H, Rosen CE, Gonzalez-Hernandez JA, Song D, Potempa J, Ring AM, Palm NW. Cell. 2023 Jul 6;186(14):3095-3110.e19. doi: 10.1016/j.cell.2023.05.024. Epub 2023 Jun 14. PubMed 37321219.
Backbone
  Vector backbone: pCER206
  Vector type: Mammalian Expression
Growth in bacteria
  Bacterial resistance: Ampicillin, 100 μg/mL
  Growth temperature: 37°C
  Growth strain: DH5alpha
  Copy number: High Copy
Gene/Insert
  Gene/Insert name: EGFP/BC249
  Species: Synthetic
  Insert size (bp): 730
  Promoter: Tet Response Element (TRE)
  Cloning method: Restriction Enzyme; 5′ cloning site BsrGI (not destroyed); 3′ cloning site HindIII (not destroyed)
  Sequencing primers: 5′ Custom primer (GAAGCGCGATCACATGG)
Terms and licenses: Academic/Nonprofit Terms; Industry Terms: Not Available to Industry
How to cite: Salsa-BC249-P3E9 was a gift from Noah Palm (Addgene plasmid # 203090 ; http://n2t.net/addgene:203090 ; RRID:Addgene_203090)
