>Addgene plasmid #203090 | Salsa-BC249-P3E9 | depositor partial sequence | sequence record 393963 | BC249
AATTTTGAGC
